Addgene plasmid #90146: pT2-cryR;dll4CE1-P1Egfp
Purpose: contains dll4 enhancer 1 sequence, and dll4 specific gene promoter driving expression of eGFP
Depositing lab: Nathan Lawson. Depositing organization: University of Massachusetts, Worcester. Publication: Robust Identification of Developmentally Active Endothelial Enhancers in Zebrafish Using FANS-Assisted ATAC-Seq. Quillien A, Abdalla M, Yu J, Ou J, Zhu LJ, Lawson ND. Cell Rep. 2017 Jul 18;20(3):709-720. doi: 10.1016/j.celrep.2017.06.070. PubMed 28723572.
Backbone
  Vector backbone: pDESTtol2pACrymCherry
  Backbone manufacturer: Addgene
  Vector type: Bacterial Expression
Growth in bacteria
  Bacterial resistance: Ampicillin, 100 μg/mL
  Growth temperature: 37°C
  Growth strain: DH5alpha
  Copy number: High Copy
Gene/Insert
  Gene/Insert name: dll4E1P1Egfp
  Species: D. rerio (zebrafish)
  Entrez Gene: dll4 (a.k.a. si:ch211-244p18.5, zgc:136596)
  Tag / fusion protein: EGFP (C terminal on insert)
  Cloning method: Gateway Cloning
Terms and licenses: Academic/Nonprofit Terms; Industry Terms: Not Available to Industry
How to cite: pT2-cryR;dll4CE1-P1Egfp was a gift from Nathan Lawson (Addgene plasmid # 90146 ; http://n2t.net/addgene:90146 ; RRID:Addgene_90146)
