[The description below was written by a language model from this plasmid's Addgene catalogue record and pLannotate feature annotations shown in this document.]
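Description:
pT2-cryR;dll4CE1-P1Egfp is a zebrafish enhancer-reporter plasmid of about 8 kb, assembled by multisite Gateway recombination into the pDESTtol2pACrymCherry destination backbone. The catalogue lists it as a bacterial expression vector, but that reflects only how it is propagated: it carries a high-copy ColE1/pUC-type origin and an ampicillin resistance gene (bla with its own promoter), plus pBluescript-derived remnants such as a partial M13 origin, lac promoter/operator fragments and a T3 promoter. The backbone name and "pT2" prefix indicate a Tol2 transposon design. Tol2 arms are not annotated as such, though the medaka tyrosinase fragment flagged next to the M13 origin fragment probably reflects Tol2-derived sequence, since that element was first found in the medaka tyrosinase locus.

The payload lies between Gateway attB scars. The roughly 650 bp interval between attB4 and attB1 is positioned to hold the dll4 enhancer 1 (CE1) element. The interval from attB1 to the EGFP start, of similar size, would hold the dll4 gene-specific promoter (P1). Neither regulatory segment is annotated, so these assignments are inferred from the stated purpose and the layout. EGFP is followed by a short multiple cloning site and the attB2 and attB3 sites. The neighbouring SV40 polyadenylation signal is annotated on the opposite strand to EGFP, so the table alone does not settle which element terminates the EGFP transcript. A second, oppositely oriented cassette encodes mCherry with its own SV40 poly(A). The "cryR"/"CrymCherry" naming suggests a crystallin promoter giving red lens fluorescence as a transgenesis marker, although that promoter is not annotated.

The associated study concerns identification of developmentally active endothelial enhancers in zebrafish, which fits use of this plasmid to test dll4 enhancer activity in transgenic embryos. The depositor and sequencing-derived records agree in feature content, differing only in start point and by two nucleotides in length.
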