Features (pLannotate 1.2.2; 23 found; start..end, strand, type, name):
      7..228     -  rep_origin     M13 ori (fragment) (sequence partly withheld): M13 bacteriophage origin of replication; arrow indicates direction of (+) strand synthesis
    228..515     +  CDS            tyr (fragment) (sequence partly withheld): TYRO_ORYLA - Also known as tyro. Experimental evidence at transcript level: Swiss-Prot protein existence level 2. This is a copper-containing oxidase that functions in the formation of pigments such as melanins and other polyphenolic compounds. From Oryzias latipes (Japanese rice fish) (Japanese killifish).
   1057..1178    -  polyA_signal   SV40 poly(A) signal: SV40 polyadenylation signal
   1201..1284    -  CDS            large T antigen (fragment): large T antigen from SV40 (simian virus 40)
   1304..2011    -  CDS            mCherry: mCherry is a basic (constitutively fluorescent) red fluorescent protein published in 2004, derived from Discosoma sp.. It is reported to be a very rapidly-maturing monomer with low acid sensitivity.
   2695..2715    +  protein_bind   attB4: mutant version of attB; core recombination site for the Gateway® BP reaction BP Clonase™
   3370..3390    +  protein_bind   attB1: mutant version of attB; core recombination site for the Gateway® BP reaction BP Clonase™
   4055..4771    +  CDS            EGFP: EGFP is a basic (constitutively fluorescent) green fluorescent protein published in 1996, derived from Aequorea victoria. It is reported to be a rapidly-maturing weak dimer with moderate acid sensitivity.
   4772..4837    +  misc_feature   MCS: multiple cloning site
   4860..4880    -  protein_bind   attB2: mutant version of attB; core recombination site for the Gateway® BP reaction BP Clonase™
   4906..4926    -  protein_bind   attB3: mutant version of attB; core recombination site for the Gateway® BP reaction BP Clonase™
   4930..4950    +  CDS            lacZα (fragment): LacZα fragment of β-galactosidase; lacZ fragment
   4966..5100    -  polyA_signal   SV40 poly(A) signal: SV40 polyadenylation signal
   5123..5206    -  CDS            large T antigen (fragment): large T antigen from SV40 (simian virus 40)
   5772..5812    -  misc_feature   MCS (fragment): pBluescript multiple cloning site
   5825..5843    -  promoter       T3 promoter: promoter for bacteriophage T3 RNA polymerase
   5888..5904    -  protein_bind   lac operator: The lac repressor binds to the lac operator to inhibit transcription in E. coli. This inhibition can be relieved by adding lactose or isopropyl-β-D-thiogalactopyranoside (IPTG). lac repressor encoded by lacI
   5912..5942    -  promoter       lac promoter: promoter for the E. coli lac operon
   5957..5978    -  protein_bind   CAP binding site: CAP binding activates transcription in the presence of cAMP. E. coli catabolite activator protein
   5991..6083    -  CDS            lacI (fragment): lac repressor; lacI; The lac repressor binds to the lac operator to inhibit transcription in E. coli. This inhibition can be relieved by adding lactose or isopropyl-β-D-thiogalactopyranoside (IPTG).
   6266..6854    -  rep_origin     ori: high-copy-number ColE1/pMB1/pBR322/pUC origin of replication
   7025..7885    -  CDS            AmpR: β-lactamase; bla; confers resistance to ampicillin, carbenicillin, and related antibiotics
   7886..7990    -  promoter       AmpR promoter: bla
>Addgene plasmid #90146 | pT2-cryR;dll4CE1-P1Egfp | depositor full sequence | sequence record 174737 | pT2-cryR;dll4CE1-P1Egfp sequence 8009 bps
CCACCTAAATTGTAAGCGTTAATATTTTGTTAAAATTCGCGTTAAATTTTTGTTAAATCAGCTCATTTTT
TAACCAATAGGCCGAAATCGGCAAAATCCCTTATAAATCAAAAGAATAGACCGAGATAGGGT
[37 nt withheld, positions 133-169]
AAAGAACGTGGACTCCAACGTCAAAGG
[32 nt withheld, positions 197-228]
GCTGGCTAAGAACTCATCAGCCTCCCCGGTCCATCTACCCACGTACCAATGCACCAATTGGCCACAATGA
CGGCTACTACATGGTGCCATTCCTTCCTCTTTATAGGAATGGAGACTACCTCCTGTCCAACAAGGCTCTT
GGATACGAGTACGCCTACCTGTTGGACCCAGGTCATTGCACAACACCAGAAATGCCCTCTGATCTGCAAA
AGACGTGAATATCTGTTCAGACACCCATATCCACTCTGTTCCACACAGGTCAGAGGTTTGTCCAGGAGTT
CTTGACAGAGGTGTAAAAAGTACTCAAAAATTTTACTCAAGTGAAAGTACAAGTACTTAGGGAAAATTTT
ACTCAATTAAAAGTAAAAGTATCTGGCTAGAATCTTACTTGAGTAAAAGTAAAAAAGTACTCCATTAAAA
TTGTACTTGAGTATTAAGGAAGTAAAAGTAAAAGCAAGAAAGAAAACTAGAGATTCTTGTTTAAGCTTTT
AATCTCAAAAAACATTAAATGAAATGCATACAAGGTTTTATCCTGCTTTAGAACTGTTTGTATTTAATTA
TCAAACTATAAGACAGACAATCTAATGCCAGTACACGCTACTCAAAGTTGTAAAACCTCAGATTTAACTT
CAGTAGAAGCTGATTCTCAAAATTGTTAGTGTCAAGCCTAGCTCTTTTGGGGCTGAAAAGCAATCCTGCA
GTGCTGAAAAGCCTCTCACAGGCAGCCGATGCGGGAAGAGGTGTATTAGTCTTGATAGAGAGGCTGCAAA
TAGCAGGAAACGTGAGCAGAGACTCCCTGGTGTCTGAAACACAGGCCCATTTACGCCTTAAGATACATTG
ATGAGTTTGGACAAACCACAACTAGAATGCAGTGAAAAAAATGCTTTATTTGTGAAATTTGTGATGCTAT
TGCTTTATTTGTAACCATTATAAGCTGCAATAAACAAGTTAACAACAACAATTGCATTCATTTTATGTTT
CAGGTTCAGGGGGAGGTGTGGGAGGTTTTTTAAAGCAAGTAAAACCTCTACAAATGTGGTATGGCTGATT
ATGATCTAGAGTCGCGGCCGCTTTACTTGTACAGCTCGTCCATGCCGCCGGTGGAGTGGTGGCCCTCGGC
GCGCTCGTACTGTTCCACGATGGTGTAGTCCTCGTTGTGGGAGGTGATGTCCAGCTTGATGTTGACGTTG
TAGGCGCCGGGCAGCTGCACGGGCTTCTTGGCCTTGTAGGTGGTCTTGACCTCGGCGTCGTAGTGGCCGC
CGTCCTTCAGCTTCAGCCTCTGCTTGATCTCGCCCTTCAGGGCGCCGTCCTCGGGGTACATCCGCTCGGA
GGAGGCCTCCCAGCCCATGGTCTTCTTCTGCATTACGGGGCCGTCGGAGGGGAAGTTGGTGCCGCGCAGC
TTCACCTTGTAGATGAACTCGCCGTCCTGCAGGGAGGAGTCCTGGGTCACGGTCACCACGCCGCCGTCCT
CGAAGTTCATCACGCGCTCCCACTTGAAGCCCTCGGGGAAGGACAGCTTCAAGTAGTCGGGGATGTCGGC
GGGGTGCTTCACGTAGGCCTTGGAGCCGTACATGAACTGAGGGGACAGGATGTCCCAGGCGAAGGGCAGG
GGGCCGCCCTTGGTCACCTTCAGCTTGGCGGTCTGGGTGCCCTCGTAGGGGCGGCCCTCGCCCTCGCCCT
CGATCTCGAACTCGTGGCCGTTCACGGAGCCCTCCATGTGCACCTTGAAGCGCATGAACTCCTTGATGAT
GGCCATGTTGTCATCCTCGCCCTTGCTCACCATGGTGGCGACCGGTAATGTCAGACCTGGTAACTCCTTA
CTGTAACTTATTGCACCTGATGAACAAAAGATGTGAACTGAACGCAAGTAGGAGGCTAATAGAGGCTAGT
ACAGTACAAAGATCCCCAAATGATGTGTGCCGGCCTTAGTGGAGGCAGACCCCTGGTTATATACCTGTGC
TGCAGAAAGAGGGGCTTACAAATGGATCTCTCTGGAATGGCATTATCTCATGGTGGGAACAGTGTTGTCA
GCAGAATCAGCGGGGTGGACTCTGACCTGAGAATGACAGTCTAGCACTGAATGGCTCAGACAATACTCTT
GTGGCCAACTATCACCGGAAAATAAGTGCCTGCCAAAACAAACCAGACCAGATGAAGCTACATGGCTGTA
GAACGTCAGTATTTAATGTGTTGTGGCCACTTGGTTCACCAGATTTAAGAGCTAATTTTTTTAAATATCA
CAGATAATCAATCGCTTTTTTTTTTCTTGACTGAAAAGCTTAGACTGGAAAATTCTTTGAAAAAGTTTGC
ACTACAGAAAATAAATACATAACATCCTGCACTGAATGCACACTATTAATAGAAAAGAGAGCATTATTGT
AGGAAATGTATTGTATATGTACATTCTGTGCATTTCACAATTTTCTCGAGCAGGAAACAGCTATGACCAT
GATTACGCCAAGCTATCAACTTTGTATAGAAAAGTTGCAGCTGAACACTGAAAAGGCAGAGAAAAGGCTG
CCCTCAGGAACAGCCGACCGTTTTTCATGATAAGGATATTTCATTGTTTTTGCAACAAGACAGCTTGAGT
TTAAAAAAAAAAAAAAAAGTCCTACAGCCGAGCGGCTCAGTTGTTTGGCGGTGATATAATGCCCGTTCAG
TCTTTGTTGTGTGGGTGTCAGTTGGCGGTTGTTGAGAGGGGGGGCATGAGTAGTGTTGCCCCTTTGTTTG
TTTTCAATGGCTCATAAACAGTCTGCATAAACCGATAGAAAAAGGCCAGCTTCCCCTTCGCTCTGTGTGC
GGCTGATTCCTCGTTCACACTCCTCGGGTCCTACGACTCTGGGATTGTTTTGAGCTGTCCAGCGAGGAAG
GAAGCCAGTGTGAGAAAGTGGCTGTTTTTTTGGAGTGGACAGGATTTGGCCTCATCGCGCGCGGTTCCTC
TTTTCGTCGGCTGAAACAATGCAGTGGCGTCACACCCCTCGACTGGTGCTCGGCGTTTCACATGGAAAAA
TGTTCCCAGAATTCCGCTCCCAGGCTCAGAGGTAAGGCTGGGAATGGAGAGCGGAGGAAACGCAGAGCGA
GAGACGAACAGGAATGGAGGAAAAGCCAGAGACCTGAGCAGAACTGAACAGTGCTCATATGCAAGTTTGT
ACAAAAAAGCAGGCTCGCTAGGATACTAAAATGCGCTTTCAGGCTGTCCCAGCTTGAAACATGAAGAGGC
TCTGCTCCGGAACATCAGGTAAGGCATGACCCTCCACTGACCGTGCACGCTTTCAGTGATGTAATATAAT
TATCCGCGCAATTAACTGGAACGAGGACAAACGACAAGTAATAGGCTGTGCGTTGTGCGAAGTTTCATCC
GATTTAGTTTTTCTTCAGATACGCGTATTCTGCACTGCATGGTGTGAAATGGTCAGTATTTAATCGTGCC
TGCTTTAAATATGCCAACAGATGCTGGGCTTGTTAATAATCACTCGCGCTCAATTGGTCATCATCATCCG
CGTAGTGGTGGGTATTAAATGTGGATATCATTGTTGCCAAGAGAGGGGGGCTGACTGAGCATAAGTGGGC
GGCGTTTAGCGATAGACAAGAGTTTATATAATGAGCAGCGCGGACACAAAGCCAGTATAAATACTGAGGG
ACGTAAGAAACAAGTCTTCATTCACGAATTACACGAGAAGCGCGAGGATGCCCAACAGCGCAATGCTGAC
GCACAAAGTTTAGAAGCAAAACAAGACATAACCATTGACACTAAACACATCGGTGCGCTCACTGTGGAAT
ACCAAACATGCTCAGTGGATATCTTGAGACGAAGAGGATCGCCACCATGGTGAGCAAGGGCGAGGAGCTG
TTCACCGGGGTGGTGCCCATCCTGGTCGAGCTGGACGGCGACGTAAACGGCCACAAGTTCAGCGTGTCCG
GCGAGGGCGAGGGCGATGCCACCTACGGCAAGCTGACCCTGAAGTTCATCTGCACCACCGGCAAGCTGCC
CGTGCCCTGGCCCACCCTCGTGACCACCCTGACCTACGGCGTGCAGTGCTTCAGCCGCTACCCCGACCAC
ATGAAGCAGCACGACTTCTTCAAGTCCGCCATGCCCGAAGGCTACGTCCAGGAGCGCACCATCTTCTTCA
AGGACGACGGCAACTACAAGACCCGCGCCGAGGTGAAGTTCGAGGGCGACACCCTGGTGAACCGCATCGA
GCTGAAGGGCATCGACTTCAAGGAGGACGGCAACATCCTGGGGCACAAGCTGGAGTACAACTACAACAGC
CACAACGTCTATATCATGGCCGACAAGCAGAAGAACGGCATCAAGGTGAACTTCAAGATCCGCCACAACA
TCGAGGACGGCAGCGTGCAGCTCGCCGACCACTACCAGCAGAACACCCCCATCGGCGACGGCCCCGTGCT
GCTGCCCGACAACCACTACCTGAGCACCCAGTCCGCCCTGAGCAAAGACCCCAACGAGAAGCGCGATCAC
ATGGTCCTGCTGGAGTTCGTGACCGCCGCCGGGATCACTCTCGGCATGGACGAGCTGTACAAGTCCGGAC
TCAGATCTCGAGCTCAAGCTTCGAATTCTGCAGTCGACGGTACCGCGGGCCCGGGATCCACCGGATCTAG
ATAACTGATACCAGCTTTCTTGTACAAAGTGGGCGCGCCTACGTAACTAGTCTCGAGCAACTTTATTATA
CATAGTTGATAATTCACTGGCCGTCGTTTTACGGTACCATCGATGATGATCCAGACATGATAAGATACAT
TGATGAGTTTGGACAAACCACAACTAGAATGCAGTGAAAAAAATGCTTTATTTGTGAAATTTGTGATGCT
ATTGCTTTATTTGTAACCATTATAAGCTGCAATAAACAAGTTAACAACAACAATTGCATTCATTTTATGT
TTCAGGTTCAGGGGGAGGTGTGGGAGGTTTTTTAAAGCAAGTAAAACCTCTACAAATGTGGTATGGCTGA
TTATGATCCTCTAGATCAGATCTGCGAAGATACGGCCACGGGTGCTCTTGATCCTGTGGCTGATTTTGGA
CTGTGCTGCTCGCAGCTGCTGATGAATCACATACTTCCTCCATTTTCTTCCACTGATTGACTGTTATAAT
TTCCCTAATTTCCAGGTCAAGGTGCTGTGCATTGTGGTAATAGATGTGACATGACGTCACTTCCAAAGGA
CCAATGAACATGTCTGACCAATTTCATATAATGTGAAAACGATTTTCATAGGCAGAATAAATAACATTTA
AATTAAACTGGGCATCAGCGCAATTCAATTGGTTTGGTAATAGCAAGGGAAAATAGAATGAAGTGATCTC
CAAAAAATAAGTACTTTTTGACTGTAAATAAAATTGTAAGGAGTAAAAAGTACTTTTTTTTCTAAAAAAA
TGTAATTAAGTAAAAGTAAAAGTATTGATTTTTAATTGTACTCAAGTAAAGTAAAAATCCCCAAAAATAA
TACTTAAGTACAGTAATCAAGTAAAATTACTCAAGTACTTTACACCTCTGGTTCTTGACCCCCTACCTTC
AGCAAGCCCAGCAGATCCACTAGTTCTAGAGCGGCCGCCACCGCGGTGGAGCTCCAGCTTTTGTTCCCTT
TAGTGAGGGTTAATTGCGCGCTTGGCGTAATCATGGTCATAGCTGTTTCCTGTGTGAAATTGTTATCCGC
TCACAATTCCACACAACATACGAGCCGGAAGCATAAAGTGTAAAGCCTGGGGTGCCTAATGAGTGAGCTA
ACTCACATTAATTGCGTTGCGCTCACTGCCCGCTTTCCAGTCGGGAAACCTGTCGTGCCAGCTGCATTAA
TGAATCGGCCAACGCGCGGGGAGAGGCGGTTTGCGTATTGGGCGCTCTTCCGCTTCCTCGCTCACTGACT
CGCTGCGCTCGGTCGTTCGGCTGCGGCGAGCGGTATCAGCTCACTCAAAGGCGGTAATACGGTTATCCAC
AGAATCAGGGGATAACGCAGGAAAGAACATGTGAGCAAAAGGCCAGCAAAAGGCCAGGAACCGTAAAAAG
GCCGCGTTGCTGGCGTTTTTCCATAGGCTCCGCCCCCCTGACGAGCATCACAAAAATCGACGCTCAAGTC
AGAGGTGGCGAAACCCGACAGGACTATAAAGATACCAGGCGTTTCCCCCTGGAAGCTCCCTCGTGCGCTC
TCCTGTTCCGACCCTGCCGCTTACCGGATACCTGTCCGCCTTTCTCCCTTCGGGAAGCGTGGCGCTTTCT
CATAGCTCACGCTGTAGGTATCTCAGTTCGGTGTAGGTCGTTCGCTCCAAGCTGGGCTGTGTGCACGAAC
CCCCCGTTCAGCCCGACCGCTGCGCCTTATCCGGTAACTATCGTCTTGAGTCCAACCCGGTAAGACACGA
CTTATCGCCACTGGCAGCAGCCACTGGTAACAGGATTAGCAGAGCGAGGTATGTAGGCGGTGCTACAGAG
TTCTTGAAGTGGTGGCCTAACTACGGCTACACTAGAAGGACAGTATTTGGTATCTGCGCTCTGCTGAAGC
CAGTTACCTTCGGAAAAAGAGTTGGTAGCTCTTGATCCGGCAAACAAACCACCGCTGGTAGCGGTGGTTT
TTTTGTTTGCAAGCAGCAGATTACGCGCAGAAAAAAAGGATCTCAAGAAGATCCTTTGATCTTTTCTACG
GGGTCTGACGCTCAGTGGAACGAAAACTCACGTTAAGGGATTTTGGTCATGAGATTATCAAAAAGGATCT
TCACCTAGATCCTTTTAAATTAAAAATGAAGTTTTAAATCAATCTAAAGTATATATGAGTAAACTTGGTC
TGACAGTTACCAATGCTTAATCAGTGAGGCACCTATCTCAGCGATCTGTCTATTTCGTTCATCCATAGTT
GCCTGACTCCCCGTCGTGTAGATAACTACGATACGGGAGGGCTTACCATCTGGCCCCAGTGCTGCAATGA
TACCGCGAGACCCACGCTCACCGGCTCCAGATTTATCAGCAATAAACCAGCCAGCCGGAAGGGCCGAGCG
CAGAAGTGGTCCTGCAACTTTATCCGCCTCCATCCAGTCTATTAATTGTTGCCGGGAAGCTAGAGTAAGT
AGTTCGCCAGTTAATAGTTTGCGCAACGTTGTTGCCATTGCTACAGGCATCGTGGTGTCACGCTCGTCGT
TTGGTATGGCTTCATTCAGCTCCGGTTCCCAACGATCAAGGCGAGTTACATGATCCCCCATGTTGTGCAA
AAAAGCGGTTAGCTCCTTCGGTCCTCCGATCGTTGTCAGAAGTAAGTTGGCCGCAGTGTTATCACTCATG
GTTATGGCAGCACTGCATAATTCTCTTACTGTCATGCCATCCGTAAGATGCTTTTCTGTGACTGGTGAGT
ACTCAACCAAGTCATTCTGAGAATAGTGTATGCGGCGACCGAGTTGCTCTTGCCCGGCGTCAATACGGGA
TAATACCGCGCCACATAGCAGAACTTTAAAAGTGCTCATCATTGGAAAACGTTCTTCGGGGCGAAAACTC
TCAAGGATCTTACCGCTGTTGAGATCCAGTTCGATGTAACCCACTCGTGCACCCAACTGATCTTCAGCAT
CTTTTACTTTCACCAGCGTTTCTGGGTGAGCAAAAACAGGAAGGCAAAATGCCGCAAAAAAGGGAATAAG
GGCGACACGGAAATGTTGAATACTCATACTCTTCCTTTTTCAATATTATTGAAGCATTTATCAGGGTTAT
TGTCTCATGAGCGGATACATATTTGAATGTATTTAGAAAAATAAACAAATAGGGGTTCCGCGCACATTTC
CCCGAAAAGTG
