Features (pLannotate 1.2.2; 23 found; start..end, strand, type, name):
      6..26      +  protein_bind   attB4: mutant version of attB; core recombination site for the Gateway® BP reaction BP Clonase™
    681..701     +  protein_bind   attB1: mutant version of attB; core recombination site for the Gateway® BP reaction BP Clonase™
   1366..2082    +  CDS            EGFP: EGFP is a basic (constitutively fluorescent) green fluorescent protein published in 1996, derived from Aequorea victoria. It is reported to be a rapidly-maturing weak dimer with moderate acid sensitivity.
   2083..2148    +  misc_feature   MCS: multiple cloning site
   2172..2192    -  protein_bind   attB2: mutant version of attB; core recombination site for the Gateway® BP reaction BP Clonase™
   2219..2239    -  protein_bind   attB3: mutant version of attB; core recombination site for the Gateway® BP reaction BP Clonase™
   2243..2263    +  CDS            lacZα (fragment): LacZα fragment of β-galactosidase; lacZ fragment
   2279..2413    -  polyA_signal   SV40 poly(A) signal: SV40 polyadenylation signal
   2436..2519    -  CDS            large T antigen (fragment): large T antigen from SV40 (simian virus 40)
   3085..3125    -  misc_feature   MCS (fragment): pBluescript multiple cloning site
   3138..3156    -  promoter       T3 promoter: promoter for bacteriophage T3 RNA polymerase
   3201..3217    -  protein_bind   lac operator: The lac repressor binds to the lac operator to inhibit transcription in E. coli. This inhibition can be relieved by adding lactose or isopropyl-β-D-thiogalactopyranoside (IPTG). lac repressor encoded by lacI
   3225..3255    -  promoter       lac promoter: promoter for the E. coli lac operon
   3270..3291    -  protein_bind   CAP binding site: CAP binding activates transcription in the presence of cAMP. E. coli catabolite activator protein
   3304..3396    -  CDS            lacI (fragment): lac repressor; lacI; The lac repressor binds to the lac operator to inhibit transcription in E. coli. This inhibition can be relieved by adding lactose or isopropyl-β-D-thiogalactopyranoside (IPTG).
   3579..4167    -  rep_origin     ori: high-copy-number ColE1/pMB1/pBR322/pUC origin of replication
   4338..5198    -  CDS            AmpR: β-lactamase; bla; confers resistance to ampicillin, carbenicillin, and related antibiotics
   5199..5303    -  promoter       AmpR promoter: bla
   5329..5550    -  rep_origin     M13 ori (fragment) (sequence partly withheld): M13 bacteriophage origin of replication; arrow indicates direction of (+) strand synthesis
   5550..5837    +  CDS            tyr (fragment) (sequence partly withheld): TYRO_ORYLA - Also known as tyro. Experimental evidence at transcript level: Swiss-Prot protein existence level 2. This is a copper-containing oxidase that functions in the formation of pigments such as melanins and other polyphenolic compounds. From Oryzias latipes (Japanese rice fish) (Japanese killifish).
   6379..6500    -  polyA_signal   SV40 poly(A) signal: SV40 polyadenylation signal
   6523..6606    -  CDS            large T antigen (fragment): large T antigen from SV40 (simian virus 40)
   6626..7333    -  CDS            mCherry: mCherry is a basic (constitutively fluorescent) red fluorescent protein published in 2004, derived from Discosoma sp.. It is reported to be a very rapidly-maturing monomer with low acid sensitivity.
>Addgene plasmid #90146 | pT2-cryR;dll4CE1-P1Egfp | addgene full sequence | sequence record 178975 | Addgene NGS Result
GCTATCAACTTTGTATAGAAAAGTTGCAGCTGAACACTGAAAAGGCAGAGAAAAGGCTGCCCTCAGGAAC
AGCCGACCGTTTTTCATGATAAGGATATTTCATTGTTTTTGCAACAAGACAGCTTGAGTTTAAAAAAAAA
AAAAAAAGTCCTACAGCCGAGCGGCTCAGTTGTTTGGCGGTGATATAATGCCCGTTCAGTCTTTGTTGTG
TGGGTGTCAGTTGGCGGTTGTTGAGAGGGGGGGCATGAGTAGTGTTGCCCCTTTGTTTGTTTTCAATGGC
TCATAAACAGTCTGCATAAACCGATAGAAAAAGGCCAGCTTCCCCTTCGCTCTGTGTGCGGCTGATTCCT
CGTTCACACTCCTCGGGTCCTACGACTCTGGGATTGTTTTGAGCTGTCCAGCGAGGAAGGAAGCCAGTGT
GAGAAAGTGGCTGTTTTTTTGGAGTGGACAGGATTTGGCCTCATCGCGCGCGGTTCCTCTTTTCGTCGGC
TGAAACAATGCAGTGGCGTCACACCCCTCGACTGGTGCTCGGCGTTTCACATGGAAAAATGTTCCCAGAA
TTCCGCTCCCAGGCTCAGAGGTAAGGCTGGGAATGGAGAGCGGAGGAAACGCAGAGCGAGAGACGAACAG
GAATGGAGGAAAAGCCAGAGACCTGAGCAGAACTGAACAGTGCTCATATGCAAGTTTGTACAAAAAAGCA
GGCTCGCTAGGATACTAAAATGCGCTTTCAGGCTGTCCCAGCTTGAAACATGAAGAGGCTCTGCTCCGGA
ACATCAGGTAAGGCATGACCCTCCACTGACCGTGCACGCTTTCAGTGATGTAATATAATTATCCGCGCAA
TTAACTGGAACGAGGACAAACGACAAGTAATAGGCTGTGCGTTGTGCGAAGTTTCATCCGATTTAGTTTT
TCTTCAGATACGCGTATTCTGCACTGCATGGTGTGAAATGGTCAGTATTTAATCGTGCCTGCTTTAAATA
TGCCAACAGATGCTGGGCTTGTTAATAATCACTCGCGCTCAATTGGTCATCATCATCCGCGTAGTGGTGG
GTATTAAATGTGGATATCATTGTTGCCAAGAGAGGGGGGCTGACTGAGCATAAGTGGGCGGCGTTTAGCG
ATAGACAAGAGTTTATATAATGAGCAGCGCGGACACAAAGCCAGTATAAATACTGAGGGACGTAAGAAAC
AAGTCTTCATTCACGAATTACACGAGAAGCGCGAGGATGCCCAACAGCGCAATGCTGACGCACAAAGTTT
AGAAGCAAAACAAGACATAACCATTGACACTAAACACATCGGTGCGCTCACTGTGGAATACCAAACATGC
TCAGTGGATATCTTGAGACGAAGAGGATCGCCACCATGGTGAGCAAGGGCGAGGAGCTGTTCACCGGGGT
GGTGCCCATCCTGGTCGAGCTGGACGGCGACGTAAACGGCCACAAGTTCAGCGTGTCCGGCGAGGGCGAG
GGCGATGCCACCTACGGCAAGCTGACCCTGAAGTTCATCTGCACCACCGGCAAGCTGCCCGTGCCCTGGC
CCACCCTCGTGACCACCCTGACCTACGGCGTGCAGTGCTTCAGCCGCTACCCCGACCACATGAAGCAGCA
CGACTTCTTCAAGTCCGCCATGCCCGAAGGCTACGTCCAGGAGCGCACCATCTTCTTCAAGGACGACGGC
AACTACAAGACCCGCGCCGAGGTGAAGTTCGAGGGCGACACCCTGGTGAACCGCATCGAGCTGAAGGGCA
TCGACTTCAAGGAGGACGGCAACATCCTGGGGCACAAGCTGGAGTACAACTACAACAGCCACAACGTCTA
TATCATGGCCGACAAGCAGAAGAACGGCATCAAGGTGAACTTCAAGATCCGCCACAACATCGAGGACGGC
AGCGTGCAGCTCGCCGACCACTACCAGCAGAACACCCCCATCGGCGACGGCCCCGTGCTGCTGCCCGACA
ACCACTACCTGAGCACCCAGTCCGCCCTGAGCAAAGACCCCAACGAGAAGCGCGATCACATGGTCCTGCT
GGAGTTCGTGACCGCCGCCGGGATCACTCTCGGCATGGACGAGCTGTACAAGTCCGGACTCAGATCTCGA
GCTCAAGCTTCGAATTCTGCAGTCGACGGTACCGCGGGCCCGGGATCCACCGGATCTAGATAACTGATAC
CCAGCTTTCTTGTACAAAGTGGGGCGCGCCTACGTAACTAGTCTCGAGCAACTTTATTATACATAGTTGA
TAATTCACTGGCCGTCGTTTTACGGTACCATCGATGATGATCCAGACATGATAAGATACATTGATGAGTT
TGGACAAACCACAACTAGAATGCAGTGAAAAAAATGCTTTATTTGTGAAATTTGTGATGCTATTGCTTTA
TTTGTAACCATTATAAGCTGCAATAAACAAGTTAACAACAACAATTGCATTCATTTTATGTTTCAGGTTC
AGGGGGAGGTGTGGGAGGTTTTTTAAAGCAAGTAAAACCTCTACAAATGTGGTATGGCTGATTATGATCC
TCTAGATCAGATCTGCGAAGATACGGCCACGGGTGCTCTTGATCCTGTGGCTGATTTTGGACTGTGCTGC
TCGCAGCTGCTGATGAATCACATACTTCCTCCATTTTCTTCCACTGATTGACTGTTATAATTTCCCTAAT
TTCCAGGTCAAGGTGCTGTGCATTGTGGTAATAGATGTGACATGACGTCACTTCCAAAGGACCAATGAAC
ATGTCTGACCAATTTCATATAATGTGAAAACGATTTTCATAGGCAGAATAAATAACATTTAAATTAAACT
GGGCATCAGCGCAATTCAATTGGTTTGGTAATAGCAAGGGAAAATAGAATGAAGTGATCTCCAAAAAATA
AGTACTTTTTGACTGTAAATAAAATTGTAAGGAGTAAAAAGTACTTTTTTTTCTAAAAAAATGTAATTAA
GTAAAAGTAAAAGTATTGATTTTTAATTGTACTCAAGTAAAGTAAAAATCCCCAAAAATAATACTTAAGT
ACAGTAATCAAGTAAAATTACTCAAGTACTTTACACCTCTGGTTCTTGACCCCCTACCTTCAGCAAGCCC
AGCAGATCCACTAGTTCTAGAGCGGCCGCCACCGCGGTGGAGCTCCAGCTTTTGTTCCCTTTAGTGAGGG
TTAATTGCGCGCTTGGCGTAATCATGGTCATAGCTGTTTCCTGTGTGAAATTGTTATCCGCTCACAATTC
CACACAACATACGAGCCGGAAGCATAAAGTGTAAAGCCTGGGGTGCCTAATGAGTGAGCTAACTCACATT
AATTGCGTTGCGCTCACTGCCCGCTTTCCAGTCGGGAAACCTGTCGTGCCAGCTGCATTAATGAATCGGC
CAACGCGCGGGGAGAGGCGGTTTGCGTATTGGGCGCTCTTCCGCTTCCTCGCTCACTGACTCGCTGCGCT
CGGTCGTTCGGCTGCGGCGAGCGGTATCAGCTCACTCAAAGGCGGTAATACGGTTATCCACAGAATCAGG
GGATAACGCAGGAAAGAACATGTGAGCAAAAGGCCAGCAAAAGGCCAGGAACCGTAAAAAGGCCGCGTTG
CTGGCGTTTTTCCATAGGCTCCGCCCCCCTGACGAGCATCACAAAAATCGACGCTCAAGTCAGAGGTGGC
GAAACCCGACAGGACTATAAAGATACCAGGCGTTTCCCCCTGGAAGCTCCCTCGTGCGCTCTCCTGTTCC
GACCCTGCCGCTTACCGGATACCTGTCCGCCTTTCTCCCTTCGGGAAGCGTGGCGCTTTCTCATAGCTCA
CGCTGTAGGTATCTCAGTTCGGTGTAGGTCGTTCGCTCCAAGCTGGGCTGTGTGCACGAACCCCCCGTTC
AGCCCGACCGCTGCGCCTTATCCGGTAACTATCGTCTTGAGTCCAACCCGGTAAGACACGACTTATCGCC
ACTGGCAGCAGCCACTGGTAACAGGATTAGCAGAGCGAGGTATGTAGGCGGTGCTACAGAGTTCTTGAAG
TGGTGGCCTAACTACGGCTACACTAGAAGAACAGTATTTGGTATCTGCGCTCTGCTGAAGCCAGTTACCT
TCGGAAAAAGAGTTGGTAGCTCTTGATCCGGCAAACAAACCACCGCTGGTAGCGGTGGTTTTTTTGTTTG
CAAGCAGCAGATTACGCGCAGAAAAAAAGGATCTCAAGAAGATCCTTTGATCTTTTCTACGGGGTCTGAC
GCTCAGTGGAACGAAAACTCACGTTAAGGCATTTTGGTCATGAGATTATCAAAAAGGATCTTCACCTAGA
TCCTTTTAAATTAAAAATGAAGTTTTAAATCAATCTAAAGTATATATGAGTAAACTTGGTCTGACAGTTA
CCAATGCTTAATCAGTGAGGCACCTATCTCAGCGATCTGTCTATTTCGTTCATCCATAGTTGCCTGACTC
CCCGTCGTGTAGATAACTACGATACGGGAGGGCTTACCATCTGGCCCCAGTGCTGCAATGATACCGCGAG
ACCCACGCTCACCGGCTCCAGATTTATCAGCAATAAACCAGCCAGCCGGAAGGGCCGAGCGCAGAAGTGG
TCCTGCAACTTTATCCGCCTCCATCCAGTCTATTAATTGTTGCCGGGAAGCTAGAGTAAGTAGTTCGCCA
GTTAATAGTTTGCGCAACGTTGTTGCCATTGCTACAGGCATCGTGGTGTCACGCTCGTCGTTTGGTATGG
CTTCATTCAGCTCCGGTTCCCAACGATCAAGGCGAGTTACATGATCCCCCATGTTGTGCAAAAAAGCGGT
TAGCTCCTTCGGTCCTCCGATCGTTGTCAGAAGTAAGTTGGCCGCAGTGTTATCACTCATGGTTATGGCA
GCACTGCATAATTCTCTTACTGTCATGCCATCCGTAAGATGCTTTTCTGTGACTGGTGAGTACTCAACCA
AGTCATTCTGAGAATAGTGTATGCGGCGACCGAGTTGCTCTTGCCCGGCGTCAATACGGGATAATACCGC
GCCACATAGCAGAACTTTAAAAGTGCTCATCATTGGAAAACGTTCTTCGGGGCGAAAACTCTCAAGGATC
TTACCGCTGTTGAGATCCAGTTCGATGTAACCCACTCGTGCACCCAACTGATCTTCAGCATCTTTTACTT
TCACCAGCGTTTCTGGGTGAGCAAAAACAGGAAGGCAAAATGCCGCAAAAAAGGGAATAAGGGCGACACG
GAAATGTTGAATACTCATACTCTTCCTTTTTCAATATTATTGAAGCATTTATCAGGGTTATTGTCTCATG
AGCGGATACATATTTGAATGTATTTAGAAAAATAAACAAATAGGGGTTCCGCGCACATTTCCCCGAAAAG
TGCCACCTAAATTGTAAGCGTTAATATTTTGTTAAAATTCGCGTTAAATTTTTGTTAAATCAGCTCATTT
TTTAACCAATAGGCCGAAATCGGCAAAATCCCTTATAAATCAAAAGAATAGACCGAGATAGGGT
[37 nt withheld, positions 5455-5491]
AAAGAACGTGGACTCCAACGTCAAAGG
[32 nt withheld, positions 5519-5550]
GCTGGCTAAGAACTCATCAGCCTCCCCGGTCCATCTACCCACGTACCAATGCACCAATTGGCCACAATGA
CGGCTACTACATGGTGCCATTCCTTCCTCTTTATAGGAATGGAGACTACCTCCTGTCCAACAATGCTCTT
GGATACGAGTACGCCTACCTGTTGGACCCAGGTCATTGCACAACACCAGAAATGCCCTCTGATCTGCAAA
AGACGTGAATATCTGTTCAGACACCCATATCCACTCTGTTCCACACAGGTCAGAGGTTTGTCCAGGAGTT
CTTGACAGAGGTGTAAAAAGTACTCAAAAATTTTACTCAAGTGAAAGTACAAGTACTTAGGGAAAATTTT
ACTCAATTAAAAGTAAAAGTATCTGGCTAGAATCTTACTTGAGTAAAAGTAAAAAAGTACTCCATTAAAA
TTGTACTTGAGTATTAAGGAAGTAAAAGTAAAAGCAAGAAAGAAAACTAGAGATTCTTGTTTAAGCTTTT
AATCTCAAAAAACATTAAATGAAATGCATACAAGGTTTTATCCTGCTTTAGAACTGTTTGTATTTAATTA
TCAAACTATAAGACAGACAATCTAATGCCAGTACACGCTACTCAAAGTTGTAAAACCTCAGATTTAACTT
CAGTAGAAGCTGATTCTCAAAATTGTTAGTGTCAAGCCTAGCTCTTTTGGGGCTGAAAAGCAATCCTGCA
GTGCTGAAAAGCCTCTCACAGGCAGCCGATGCGGGAAGAGGTGTATTAGTCTTGATAGAGAGGCTGCAAA
TAGCAGGAAACGTGAGCAGAGACTCCCTGGTGTCTGAAACACAGGCCCATTTACGCCTTAAGATACATTG
ATGAGTTTGGACAAACCACAACTAGAATGCAGTGAAAAAAATGCTTTATTTGTGAAATTTGTGATGCTAT
TGCTTTATTTGTAACCATTATAAGCTGCAATAAACAAGTTAACAACAACAATTGCATTCATTTTATGTTT
CAGGTTCAGGGGGAGGTGTGGGAGGTTTTTTAAAGCAAGTAAAACCTCTACAAATGTGGTATGGCTGATT
ATGATCTAGAGTCGCGGCCGCTTTACTTGTACAGCTCGTCCATGCCGCCGGTGGAGTGGTGGCCCTCGGC
GCGCTCGTACTGTTCCACGATGGTGTAGTCCTCGTTGTGGGAGGTGATGTCCAGCTTGATGTTGACGTTG
TAGGCGCCGGGCAGCTGCACGGGCTTCTTGGCCTTGTAGGTGGTCTTGACCTCGGCGTCGTAGTGGCCGC
CGTCCTTCAGCTTCAGCCTCTGCTTGATCTCGCCCTTCAGGGCGCCGTCCTCGGGGTACATCCGCTCGGA
GGAGGCCTCCCAGCCCATGGTCTTCTTCTGCATTACGGGGCCGTCGGAGGGGAAGTTGGTGCCGCGCAGC
TTCACCTTGTAGATGAACTCGCCGTCCTGCAGGGAGGAGTCCTGGGTCACGGTCACCACGCCGCCGTCCT
CGAAGTTCATCACGCGCTCCCACTTGAAGCCCTCGGGGAAGGACAGCTTCAAGTAGTCGGGGATGTCGGC
GGGGTGCTTCACGTAGGCCTTGGAGCCGTACATGAACTGAGGGGACAGGATGTCCCAGGCGAAGGGCAGG
GGGCCGCCCTTGGTCACCTTCAGCTTGGCGGTCTGGGTGCCCTCGTAGGGGCGGCCCTCGCCCTCGCCCT
CGATCTCGAACTCGTGGCCGTTCACGGAGCCCTCCATGTGCACCTTGAAGCGCATGAACTCCTTGATGAT
GGCCATGTTGTCATCCTCGCCCTTGCTCACCATGGTGGCGACCGGTAATGTCAGACCTGGTAACTCCTTA
CTGTAACTTATTGCACCTGATGAACAAAAGATGTGAACTGAACGCAAGTAGGAGGCTAATAGAGGCTAGT
ACAGTACAAAGATCCCCAAATGATGTGTGCCGGCCTTAGTGGAGGCAGACCCCTGGTTATATACCTGTGC
TGCAGAAAGAGGGGCTTACAAATGGATCTCTCTGGAATGGCATTATCTCATGGTGGGAACAGTGTTGTCA
GCAGAATCAGCGGGGTGGACTCTGACCTGAGAATGACAGTCTAGCACTGAATGGCTCAGACAATACTCTT
GTGGCCAACTATCACCGGAAAATAAGTGCCTGCCAAAACAAACCAGACCAGATGAAGCTACATGGCTGTA
GAACGTCAGTATTTAATGTGTTGTGGCCACTTGGTTCACCAGATTTAAGAGCTAATTTTTTTAAATATCA
CAGATAATCAATCGCTTTTTTTTTTCTTGACTGAAAAGCTTAGACTGGAAAATTCTTTGAAAAAGTTTGC
ACTACAGAAAATAAATACATAACATCCTGCACTGAATGCACACTATTAATAGAAAAGAGAGCATTATTGT
AGGAAATGTATTGTATATGTACATTCTGTGCATTTCACAATTTTCTCGAGCAGGAAACAGCTATGACCAT
GATTACGCCAA
